Addgene plasmid #210640: Tet-pLKO-puro-shTAL1
Purpose: Knockdown of TAL1 endogenous (3'UTR)
Depositing lab: Maayan Salton. Depositing organization: Hebrew University. Publication: Isoforms of the TAL1 transcription factor have different roles in hematopoiesis and cell growth. Sharma A, Mistriel-Zerbib S, Najar RA, Engal E, Bentata M, Taqatqa N, Dahan S, Cohen K, Jaffe-Herman S, Geminder O, Baker M, Nevo Y, Plaschkes I, Kay G, Drier Y, Berger M, Salton M. PLoS Biol. 2023 Jun 28;21(6):e3002175. doi: 10.1371/journal.pbio.3002175. PubMed 37379322.
Backbone
  Vector backbone: Tet-pLKO-puro
  Backbone manufacturer: Dmitri Wiederschain, Addgene plasmid #21915
  Backbone size w/o insert (bp): 10633
  Vector type: Lentiviral
  Selectable markers: Puromycin
Growth in bacteria
  Bacterial resistance: Ampicillin, 100 μg/mL
  Growth temperature: 37°C
  Growth strain: NEB Stable
  Copy number: High Copy
Gene/Insert
  Gene/Insert name: TAL1 3' UTR gRNA
  gRNA/shRNA sequence: ACCGGCATAACCACTGAAGGGAATCTCGAGATTCCCTTCAGTGGTTATGTTTTTAATTC
  Species: H. sapiens (human)
  Entrez Gene: TAL1 (a.k.a. SCL, TCL5, bHLHa17, tal-1)
  Cloning method: Restriction Enzyme; 5′ cloning site AgeI (destroyed during cloning); 3′ cloning site EcoR1 (destroyed during cloning)
Terms and licenses: Academic/Nonprofit Terms; Industry Terms: Not Available to Industry
How to cite: Tet-pLKO-puro-shTAL1 was a gift from Maayan Salton (Addgene plasmid # 210640 ; http://n2t.net/addgene:210640 ; RRID:Addgene_210640)
