[The description below was written by a language model from this plasmid's Addgene catalogue record and pLannotate feature annotations shown in this document.]
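Description:
Tet-pLKO-puro-shTAL1 is a doxycycline-inducible lentiviral shRNA vector built on the Tet-pLKO-puro backbone and designed to knock down endogenous human TAL1 (also known as SCL) by targeting its 3' UTR. The catalogue labels the insert a "gRNA", but the hairpin layout of the oligo, the plasmid name and the stated purpose all indicate an shRNA. It was cloned between AgeI and EcoRI sites, both destroyed in the process. In bacteria the plasmid is maintained through a high-copy ColE1/pUC-type origin with ampicillin selection; an f1 origin and an SV40 origin are also annotated. The sequenced record is 8,811 nt, shorter than the 10,633 bp listed for the empty backbone. The record does not explain the difference, though it would fit replacement of a stuffer fragment by the short hairpin.

The viral cassette has a third-generation, self-inactivating layout: an RSV promoter drives a truncated HIV-1 5' LTR, followed by the Ψ packaging signal, RRE and cPPT/CTS, and the cassette ends in a ΔU3 3' LTR. The hairpin itself is not annotated, but it should lie just downstream of the H1-2O2 promoter, an H1 Pol III promoter carrying Tet operator sites. A separate hPGK promoter, followed by a β-globin intron, expresses TetR and, through an EMCV IRES, puromycin N-acetyltransferase. Transduced cells can therefore be selected with puromycin and constitutively make the repressor. TetR keeps the H1 promoter silent until doxycycline releases it, allowing shRNA transcription.

Because the shRNA targets the 3' UTR, it should deplete endogenous TAL1 transcripts while sparing exogenous cDNAs that lack this region. This suits knockdown-and-rescue experiments, such as comparing individual TAL1 isoforms in hematopoietic cells.
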