Features (pLannotate 1.2.2; 30 found; start..end, strand, type, name):
      1..69      +  rep_origin     RSF ori (fragment): Plasmids containing the RSF 1030 origin of replication can be propagated in E. coli cells that contain additional plasmids with compatible origins.
     71..163     +  CDS            lacI (fragment): lac repressor; lacI; The lac repressor binds to the lac operator to inhibit transcription in E. coli. This inhibition can be relieved by adding lactose or isopropyl-β-D-thiogalactopyranoside (IPTG).
    176..197     +  protein_bind   CAP binding site: CAP binding activates transcription in the presence of cAMP. E. coli catabolite activator protein
    212..242     +  promoter       lac promoter: promoter for the E. coli lac operon
    250..266     +  protein_bind   lac operator: The lac repressor binds to the lac operator to inhibit transcription in E. coli. This inhibition can be relieved by adding lactose or isopropyl-β-D-thiogalactopyranoside (IPTG). lac repressor encoded by lacI
    311..329     +  promoter       T3 promoter: promoter for bacteriophage T3 RNA polymerase
    357..583     +  promoter       RSV promoter: Rous sarcoma virus enhancer/promoter
    584..764     +  LTR            5' LTR (truncated): truncated 5' long terminal repeat (LTR) from HIV-1
    811..936     +  misc_feature   HIV-1 Ψ: packaging signal of human immunodeficiency virus type 1
    920..1283    +  CDS            HIV-1 gag (fragment): gag protein from human immunodeficiency virus 1; gag
   1429..1662    +  misc_feature   RRE: The Rev response element (RRE) of HIV-1 allows for Rev-dependent mRNA export from the nucleus to the cytoplasm.
   2039..2139    +  CDS            Rev (fragment): human immunodeficiency virus 1 (HIV-1) Rev protein; rev; enhances nuclear export of unspliced and incompletely spliced viral mRNAs
   2180..2274    +  promoter       H1-2O2 promoter: doxycycline-inducible variant of the human H1 RNA promoter (Henriksen et al., 2007)
   2370..2487    +  misc_feature   cPPT/CTS: central polypurine tract and central termination sequence of HIV-1
   2536..3046    +  promoter       hPGK promoter: human phosphoglycerate kinase 1 promoter
   3055..3627    +  intron         β-globin intron: intron from rabbit β-globin gene
   3682..3700    +  promoter       T7 promoter: promoter for bacteriophage T7 RNA polymerase
   3711..4331    +  CDS            tetR: TETR2_ECOLX - Experimental evidence at protein level: Swiss-Prot protein existence level 1. TetR is the repressor of the tetracycline resistance element; its N-terminal region forms a helix-turn-helix structure and binds DNA. Binding of tetracycline to TetR reduces the repressor affinity for the tetracycline resistance gene (tetA) promoter operator sites. From Escherichia coli.
   4477..4939    +  misc_feature   IRES: internal ribosome entry site (IRES) of the encephalomyocarditis virus (EMCV)
   4959..5558    +  CDS            PuroR: puromycin N-acetyltransferase; pac from Streptomyces alboniger; confers resistance to puromycin
   5601..5684    +  CDS            nef (fragment): NEF_HV1Z2 - Experimental evidence at protein level: Swiss-Prot protein existence level 1. Extracellular Nef protein targets CD4(+) T-lymphocytes for apoptosis by interacting with CXCR4 surface receptors. From Human immunodeficiency virus type 1 group M subtype D (isolate Z2/CDC-Z34) (HIV-1).
   5686..5919    +  LTR            3' LTR (ΔU3): self-inactivating 3' long terminal repeat (LTR) from HIV-1
   5991..6112    +  polyA_signal   SV40 poly(A) signal: SV40 polyadenylation signal
   6152..6287    +  rep_origin     SV40 ori: SV40 origin of replication
   6308..6326    -  promoter       T7 promoter: promoter for bacteriophage T7 RNA polymerase
   6334..6489    +  CDS            lacZα (fragment): LacZα fragment of β-galactosidase; lacZ fragment
   6494..6922    +  rep_origin     f1 ori (sequence partly withheld): f1 bacteriophage origin of replication; arrow indicates direction of (+) strand synthesis
   6975..7079    +  promoter       AmpR promoter: bla
   7080..7940    +  CDS            AmpR: β-lactamase; bla; confers resistance to ampicillin, carbenicillin, and related antibiotics
   8111..8699    +  rep_origin     ori: high-copy-number ColE1/pMB1/pBR322/pUC origin of replication
>Addgene plasmid #210640 | Tet-pLKO-puro-shTAL1 | addgene full sequence | sequence record 417947 | Addgene NGS Result
AGTGAGCTGATACCGCTCGCCGCAGCCGAACGACCGAGCGCAGCGAGTCAGTGAGCGAGGAAGCGGAAGA
GCGCCCAATACGCAAACCGCCTCTCCCCGCGCGTTGGCCGATTCATTAATGCAGCTGGCACGACAGGTTT
CCCGACTGGAAAGCGGGCAGTGAGCGCAACGCAATTAATGTGAGTTAGCTCACTCATTAGGCACCCCAGG
CTTTACACTTTATGCTTCCGGCTCGTATGTTGTGTGGAATTGTGAGCGGATAACAATTTCACACAGGAAA
CAGCTATGACCATGATTACGCCAAGCGCGCAATTAACCCTCACTAAAGGGAACAAAAGCTGGAGCTGCAA
GCTTAATGTAGTCTTATGCAATACTCTTGTAGTCTTGCAACATGGTAACGATGAGTTAGCAACATGCCTT
ACAAGGAGAGAAAAAGCACCGTGCATGCCGATTGGTGGAAGTAAGGTGGTACGATCGTGCCTTATTAGGA
AGGCAACAGACGGGTCTGACATGGATTGGACGAACCACTGAATTGCCGCATTGCAGAGATATTGTATTTA
AGTGCCTAGCTCGATACATAAACGGGTCTCTCTGGTTAGACCAGATCTGAGCCTGGGAGCTCTCTGGCTA
ACTAGGGAACCCACTGCTTAAGCCTCAATAAAGCTTGCCTTGAGTGCTTCAAGTAGTGTGTGCCCGTCTG
TTGTGTGACTCTGGTAACTAGAGATCCCTCAGACCCTTTTAGTCAGTGTGGAAAATCTCTAGCAGTGGCG
CCCGAACAGGGACTTGAAAGCGAAAGGGAAACCAGAGGAGCTCTCTCGACGCAGGACTCGGCTTGCTGAA
GCGCGCACGGCAAGAGGCGAGGGGCGGCGACTGGTGAGTACGCCAAAAATTTTGACTAGCGGAGGCTAGA
AGGAGAGAGATGGGTGCGAGAGCGTCAGTATTAAGCGGGGGAGAATTAGATCGCGATGGGAAAAAATTCG
GTTAAGGCCAGGGGGAAAGAAAAAATATAAATTAAAACATATAGTATGGGCAAGCAGGGAGCTAGAACGA
TTCGCAGTTAATCCTGGCCTGTTAGAAACATCAGAAGGCTGTAGACAAATACTGGGACAGCTACAACCAT
CCCTTCAGACAGGATCAGAAGAACTTAGATCATTATATAATACAGTAGCAACCCTCTATTGTGTGCATCA
AAGGATAGAGATAAAAGACACCAAGGAAGCTTTAGACAAGATAGAGGAAGAGCAAAACAAAAGTAAGACC
ACCGCACAGCAAGCGGCCGCTGATCTTCAGACCTGGAGGAGGAGATATGAGGGACAATTGGAGAAGTGAA
TTATATAAATATAAAGTAGTAAAAATTGAACCATTAGGAGTAGCACCCACCAAGGCAAAGAGAAGAGTGG
TGCAGAGAGAAAAAAGAGCAGTGGGAATAGGAGCTTTGTTCCTTGGGTTCTTGGGAGCAGCAGGAAGCAC
TATGGGCGCAGCGTCAATGACGCTGACGGTACAGGCCAGACAATTATTGTCTGGTATAGTGCAGCAGCAG
AACAATTTGCTGAGGGCTATTGAGGCGCAACAGCATCTGTTGCAACTCACAGTCTGGGGCATCAAGCAGC
TCCAGGCAAGAATCCTGGCTGTGGAAAGATACCTAAAGGATCAACAGCTCCTGGGGATTTGGGGTTGCTC
TGGAAAACTCATTTGCACCACTGCTGTGCCTTGGAATGCTAGTTGGAGTAATAAATCTCTGGAACAGATT
TGGAATCACACGACCTGGATGGAGTGGGACAGAGAAATTAACAATTACACAAGCTTAATACACTCCTTAA
TTGAAGAATCGCAAAACCAGCAAGAAAAGAATGAACAAGAATTATTGGAATTAGATAAATGGGCAAGTTT
GTGGAATTGGTTTAACATAACAAATTGGCTGTGGTATATAAAATTATTCATAATGATAGTAGGAGGCTTG
GTAGGTTTAAGAATAGTTTTTGCTGTACTTTCTATAGTGAATAGAGTTAGGCAGGGATATTCACCATTAT
CGTTTCAGACCCACCTCCCAACCCCGAGGGGACCCGACAGGCCCGAAGGAATAGAAGAAGAAGGTGGAGA
GAGAGACAGAGACAGATCCATTCGATTAGTGAACGGATCTCGACGGTATCGATCACGAGACTAGCCTCGA
GCGGCCGCAATATTTGCATGTCGCTATGTGTTCTGGGAAATCACCATAAACGTGAAATCCCTATCAGTGA
TAGAGACTTATAAGTTCCCTATCAGTGATAGAGACACCGGCATAACCACTGAAGGGAATCTCGAGATTCC
CTTCAGTGGTTATGTTTTTAATTCTCGACCTCGAGACAAATGGCAGTATTCATCCACAATTTTAAAAGAA
AAGGGGGGATTGGGGGGTACAGTGCAGGGGAAAGAATAGTAGACATAATAGCAACAGACATACAAACTAA
AGAATTACAAAAACAAATTACAAAAATTCAAAATTTTCGGGTTTATTACAGGGACAGCAGAGATCCACTT
TGGCCGCGGCTCGAGGGGGTTGGGGTTGCGCCTTTTCCAAGGCAGCCCTGGGTTTGCGCAGGGACGCGGC
TGCTCTGGGCGTGGTTCCGGGAAACGCAGCGGCGCCGACCCTGGGTCTCGCACATTCTTCACGTCCGTTC
GCAGCGTCACCCGGATCTTCGCCGCTACCCTTGTGGGCCCCCCGGCGACGCTTCCTGCTCCGCCCCTAAG
TCGGGAAGGTTCCTTGCGGTTCGCGGCGTGCCGGACGTGACAAACGGAAGCCGCACGTCTCACTAGTACC
CTCGCAGACGGACAGCGCCAGGGAGCAATGGCAGCGCGCCGACCGCGATGGGCTGTGGCCAATAGCGGCT
GCTCAGCAGGGCGCGCCGAGAGCAGCGGCCGGGAAGGGGCGGTGCGGGAGGCGGGGTGTGGGGCGGTAGT
GTGGGCCCTGTTCCTGCCCGCGCGGTGTTCCGCATTCTGCAAGCCTCCGGAGCGCACGTCGGCAGTCGGC
TCCCTCGTTGACCGAATCACCGACCTCTCTCCCCAGGGGGATCTGTGAGTTTGGGGACCCTTGATTGTTC
TTTCTTTTTCGCTATTGTAAAATTCATGTTATATGGAGGGGGCAAAGTTTTCAGGGTGTTGTTTAGAATG
GGAAGATGTCCCTTGTATCACCATGGACCCTCATGATAATTTTGTTTCTTTCACTTTCTACTCTGTTGAC
AACCATTGTCTCCTCTTATTTTCTTTTCATTTTCTGTAACTTTTTCGTTAAACTTTAGCTTGCATTTGTA
ACGAATTTTTAAATTCACTTTTGTTTATTTGTCAGATTGTAAGTACTTTCTCTAATCACTTTTTTTTCAA
GGCAATCAGGGTATATTATATTGTACTTCAGCACAGTTTTAGAGAACAATTGTTATAATTAAATGATAAG
GTAGAATATTTCTGCATATAAATTCTGGCTGGCGTGGAAATATTCTTATTGGTAGAAACAACTACATCCT
GGTCATCATCCTGCCTTTCTCTTTATGGTTACAATGATATACACTGTTTGAGATGAGGATAAAATACTCT
GAGTCCAAACCGGGCCCCTCTGCTAACCATGTTCATGCCTTCTTCTTTTTCCTACAGCTCCTGGGCAACG
TGCTGGTTATTGTGCTGTCTCATCATTTTGGCAAAGAATTGTAATACGACTCACTATAGGGCGAATTGAT
ATGTCTAGATTAGATAAAAGTAAAGTGATTAACAGCGCATTAGAGCTGCTTAATGAGGTCGGAATCGAAG
GTTTAACAACCCGTAAACTCGCCCAGAAGCTAGGTGTAGAGCAGCCTACATTGTATTGGCATGTAAAAAA
TAAGCGGGCTTTGCTCGACGCCTTAGCCATTGAGATGTTAGATAGGCACCATACTCACTTTTGCCCTTTA
GAAGGGGAAAGCTGGCAAGATTTTTTACGTAATAACGCTAAAAGTTTTAGATGTGCTTTACTAAGTCATC
GCGATGGAGCAAAAGTACATTTAGGTACACGGCCTACAGAAAAACAGTATGAAACTCTCGAAAATCAATT
AGCCTTTTTATGCCAACAAGGTTTTTCACTAGAGAATGCATTATATGCACTCAGCGCTGTGGGGCATTTT
ACTTTAGGTTGCGTATTGGAAGATCAAGAGCATCAAGTCGCTAAAGAAGAAAGGGAAACACCTACTACTG
ATAGTATGCCGCCATTATTACGACAAGCTATCGAATTATTTGATCACCAAGGTGCAGAGCCAGCCTTCTT
ATTCGGCCTTGAATTGATCATATGCGGATTAGAAAAACAACTTAAATGTGAAAGTGGGTCCGCGTACAGC
GGCTCCCGGGAGTTCTAGGGATCTGCCCCTCTCCCTCCCCCCCCCCTAACGTTACTGGCCGAAGCCGCTT
GGAATAAGGCCGGTGTGCGTTTGTCTATATGTTATTTTCCACCATATTGCCGTCTTTTGGCAATGTGAGG
GCCCGGAAACCTGGCCCTGTCTTCTTGACGAGCATTCCTAGGGGTCTTTCCCCTCTCGCCAAAGGAATGC
AAGGTCTGTTGAATGTCGTGAAGGAAGCAGTTCCTCTGGAAGCTTCTTGAAGACAAACAACGTCTGTAGC
GACCCTTTGCAGGCAGCGGAACCCCCCACCTGGCGACAGGTGCCTCTGCGGCCAAAAGCCACGTGTATAA
GATACACCTGCAAAGGCGGCACAACCCCAGTGCCACGTTGTGAGTTGGATAGTTGTGGAAAGAGTCAAAT
GGCTCTCCTCAAGCGTATTCAACAAGGGGCTGAAGGATGCCCAGAAGGTACCCCATTGTATGGGATCTGA
TCTGGGGCCTCGGTGCACATGCTTTACATGTGTTTAGTCGAGGTTAAAAAAACGTCTAGGCCCCCCGAAC
CACGGGGACGTGGTTTTCCTTTGAAAAACACGATGATAAGGATCCACCGGAGCTTACCATGACCGAGTAC
AAGCCCACGGTGCGCCTCGCCACCCGCGACGACGTCCCCAGGGCCGTACGCACCCTCGCCGCCGCGTTCG
CCGACTACCCCGCCACGCGCCACACCGTCGATCCGGACCGCCACATCGAGCGGGTCACCGAGCTGCAAGA
ACTCTTCCTCACGCGCGTCGGGCTCGACATCGGCAAGGTGTGGGTCGCGGACGACGGCGCCGCGGTGGCG
GTCTGGACCACGCCGGAGAGCGTCGAAGCGGGGGCGGTGTTCGCCGAGATCGGCCCGCGCATGGCCGAGT
TGAGCGGTTCCCGGCTGGCCGCGCAGCAACAGATGGAAGGCCTCCTGGCGCCGCACCGGCCCAAGGAGCC
CGCGTGGTTCCTGGCCACCGTCGGCGTCTCGCCCGACCACCAGGGCAAGGGTCTGGGCAGCGCCGTCGTG
CTCCCCGGAGTGGAGGCGGCCGAGCGCGCCGGGGTGCCCGCCTTCCTGGAGACCTCCGCGCCCCGCAACC
TCCCCTTCTACGAGCGGCTCGGCTTCACCGTCACCGCCGACGTCGAGGTGCCCGAAGGACCGCGCACCTG
GTGCATGACCCGCAAGCCCGGTGCCTGACGCCCGCCCCACGACCCGCAGCGCCCGACCGAAAGGAGCGCA
CGACCCCATGCATCGGTACCTTTAAGACCAATGACTTACAAGGCAGCTGTAGATCTTAGCCACTTTTTAA
AAGAAAAGGGGGGACTGGAAGGGCTAATTCACTCCCAACGAAGACAAGATCTGCTTTTTGCTTGTACTGG
GTCTCTCTGGTTAGACCAGATCTGAGCCTGGGAGCTCTCTGGCTAACTAGGGAACCCACTGCTTAAGCCT
CAATAAAGCTTGCCTTGAGTGCTTCAAGTAGTGTGTGCCCGTCTGTTGTGTGACTCTGGTAACTAGAGAT
CCCTCAGACCCTTTTAGTCAGTGTGGAAAATCTCTAGCAGTAGTAGTTCATGTCATCTTATTATTCAGTA
TTTATAACTTGCAAAGAAATGAATATCAGAGAGTGAGAGGAACTTGTTTATTGCAGCTTATAATGGTTAC
AAATAAAGCAATAGCATCACAAATTTCACAAATAAAGCATTTTTTTCACTGCATTCTAGTTGTGGTTTGT
CCAAACTCATCAATGTATCTTATCATGTCTGGCTCTAGCTATCCCGCCCCTAACTCCGCCCATCCCGCCC
CTAACTCCGCCCAGTTCCGCCCATTCTCCGCCCCATGGCTGACTAATTTTTTTTATTTATGCAGAGGCCG
AGGCCGCCTCGGCCTCTGAGCTATTCCAGAAGTAGTGAGGAGGCTTTTTTGGAGGCCTAGGGACGTACCC
AATTCGCCCTATAGTGAGTCGTATTACGCGCGCTCACTGGCCGTCGTTTTACAACGTCGTGACTGGGAAA
ACCCTGGCGTTACCCAACTTAATCGCCTTGCAGCACATCCCCCTTTCGCCAGCTGGCGTAATAGCGAAGA
GGCCCGCACCGATCGCCCTTCCCAACAGTTGCGCAGCCTGAATGGCGAATGGG
[124 nt withheld, positions 6494-6617]
C
[91 nt withheld, positions 6619-6709]
A
[49 nt withheld, positions 6711-6759]
CCTTTGACGTTGGAGTCCACGTTCTTT
[37 nt withheld, positions 6787-6823]
ACCCTATCTCGGTCTATTCTTTTGATTTATAAGGGATTTTGCCGATTTCGGCCTATTGGTTAAAAAATGA
GCTGATTTAACAAAAATTTAACGCGAATTTTAACAAAATATTAACGCTTACAATTTAGGTGGCACTTTTC
GGGGAAATGTGCGCGGAACCCCTATTTGTTTATTTTTCTAAATACATTCAAATATGTATCCGCTCATGAG
ACAATAACCCTGATAAATGCTTCAATAATATTGAAAAAGGAAGAGTATGAGTATTCAACATTTCCGTGTC
GCCCTTATTCCCTTTTTTGCGGCATTTTGCCTTCCTGTTTTTGCTCACCCAGAAACGCTGGTGAAAGTAA
AAGATGCTGAAGATCAGTTGGGTGCACGAGTGGGTTACATCGAACTGGATCTCAACAGCGGTAAGATCCT
TGAGAGTTTTCGCCCCGAAGAACGTTTTCCAATGATGAGCACTTTTAAAGTTCTGCTATGTGGCGCGGTA
TTATCCCGTATTGACGCCGGGCAAGAGCAACTCGGTCGCCGCATACACTATTCTCAGAATGACTTGGTTG
AGTACTCACCAGTCACAGAAAAGCATCTTACGGATGGCATGACAGTAAGAGAATTATGCAGTGCTGCCAT
AACCATGAGTGATAACACTGCGGCCAACTTACTTCTGACAACGATCGGAGGACCGAAGGAGCTAACCGCT
TTTTTGCACAACATGGGGGATCATGTAACTCGCCTTGATCGTTGGGAACCGGAGCTGAATGAAGCCATAC
CAAACGACGAGCGTGACACCACGATGCCTGTAGCAATGGCAACAACGTTGCGCAAACTATTAACTGGCGA
ACTACTTACTCTAGCTTCCCGGCAACAATTAATAGACTGGATGGAGGCGGATAAAGTTGCAGGACCACTT
CTGCGCTCGGCCCTTCCGGCTGGCTGGTTTATTGCTGATAAATCTGGAGCCGGTGAGCGTGGGTCTCGCG
GTATCATTGCAGCACTGGGGCCAGATGGTAAGCCCTCCCGTATCGTAGTTATCTACACGACGGGGAGTCA
GGCAACTATGGATGAACGAAATAGACAGATCGCTGAGATAGGTGCCTCACTGATTAAGCATTGGTAACTG
TCAGACCAAGTTTACTCATATATACTTTAGATTGATTTAAAACTTCATTTTTAATTTAAAAGGATCTAGG
TGAAGATCCTTTTTGATAATCTCATGACCAAAATCCCTTAACGTGAGTTTTCGTTCCACTGAGCGTCAGA
CCCCGTAGAAAAGATCAAAGGATCTTCTTGAGATCCTTTTTTTCTGCGCGTAATCTGCTGCTTGCAAACA
AAAAAACCACCGCTACCAGCGGTGGTTTGTTTGCCGGATCAAGAGCTACCAACTCTTTTTCCGAAGGTAA
CTGGCTTCAGCAGAGCGCAGATACCAAATACTGTTCTTCTAGTGTAGCCGTAGTTAGGCCACCACTTCAA
GAACTCTGTAGCACCGCCTACATACCTCGCTCTGCTAATCCTGTTACCAGTGGCTGCTGCCAGTGGCGAT
AAGTCGTGTCTTACCGGGTTGGACTCAAGACGATAGTTACCGGATAAGGCGCAGCGGTCGGGCTGAACGG
GGGGTTCGTGCACACAGCCCAGCTTGGAGCGAACGACCTACACCGAACTGAGATACCTACAGCGTGAGCT
ATGAGAAAGCGCCACGCTTCCCGAAGGGAGAAAGGCGGACAGGTATCCGGTAAGCGGCAGGGTCGGAACA
GGAGAGCGCACGAGGGAGCTTCCAGGGGGAAACGCCTGGTATCTTTATAGTCCTGTCGGGTTTCGCCACC
TCTGACTTGAGCGTCGATTTTTGTGATGCTCGTCAGGGGGGCGGAGCCTATGGAAAAACGCCAGCAACGC
GGCCTTTTTACGGTTCCTGGCCTTTTGCTGGCCTTTTGCTCACATGTTCTTTCCTGCGTTATCCCCTGAT
TCTGTGGATAACCGTATTACCGCCTTTG
